Addgene plasmid #236978: HaloTag-hVPS4A Vector
Purpose: Express HaloTag(R)-hVPS4A Fusion Protein in Mammalian Cells under a CMV promoter
Depositing lab: Promega Corporation.
Backbone
  Vector backbone: pFN222K HaloTag(R) CMV-Blast BiBRET Vector
  Vector type: Mammalian Expression
  Selectable markers: Blasticidin
Growth in bacteria
  Bacterial resistance: Kanamycin, 50 μg/mL
  Growth temperature: 37°C
  Growth strain: DH5alpha
  Copy number: High Copy
Gene/Insert
  Gene/Insert name: hVPS4A
  Species: H. sapiens (human)
  Mutation: None
  Entrez Gene: VPS4A (a.k.a. CIMDAG, SKD1, SKD1A, SKD2, VPS4, VPS4-1)
  Promoter: CMV
  Tag / fusion protein: HaloTag (R) (N terminal on backbone)
  Cloning method: Other
Terms and licenses: Academic/Nonprofit Terms; Industry Terms
How to cite: HaloTag-hVPS4A Vector was a gift from Promega Corporation (Addgene plasmid # 236978 ; http://n2t.net/addgene:236978 ; RRID:Addgene_236978)
