[The description below was written by a language model from this plasmid's Addgene catalogue record and pLannotate feature annotations shown in this document.]
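Description:
HaloTag-hVPS4A Vector is a mammalian expression plasmid of about 6.5 kb built on the pFN222K HaloTag CMV-Blast BiBRET backbone, designed to produce human VPS4A as an N-terminal HaloTag fusion. It is maintained in E. coli through a high-copy ColE1/pUC-type origin and selected with kanamycin, with resistance supplied by an nptII (neo) gene driven by the bacterial EM7 promoter. A single loxP site is annotated just upstream of this cassette; the record does not explain its role. For selection in mammalian cells, a separate cassette in the opposite orientation places the blasticidin S deaminase gene (BSD) under the SV40 enhancer/early promoter, terminated by a synthetic polyadenylation signal.

The expression unit consists of the CMV immediate early enhancer and promoter followed by a chimeric β-globin/immunoglobulin intron, which generally improves transcript processing and expression. A T7 promoter sits immediately before the coding region and could support in vitro transcription or cell-free expression. The open reading frame encodes HaloTag, a modified bacterial dehalogenase that bonds covalently to chloroalkane ligands, then a TEV protease recognition site, then unmutated human VPS4A. A short multiple cloning site remnant and an SV40 polyadenylation region follow the insert. The TEV site allows the tag to be cleaved from VPS4A after capture.

The HaloTag fusion can be labelled with fluorescent chloroalkane ligands for imaging or immobilised for pull-down. The backbone name suggests use as an energy acceptor partner in BRET-based proximity assays, although the record states only that the purpose is CMV-driven expression of the fusion in mammalian cells.
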