Features (pLannotate 1.2.2; 19 found; start..end, strand, type, name):
      3..84      -  polyA_signal   SV40 poly(A) signal: SV40 polyadenylation signal
    107..190     -  CDS            large T antigen (fragment): large T antigen from SV40 (simian virus 40)
    255..620     +  enhancer       CMV enhancer: human cytomegalovirus immediate early enhancer
    622..821     +  promoter       CMV promoter: human cytomegalovirus (CMV) immediate early promoter
    960..1092    +  intron         chimeric intron: chimera between introns from human β-globin and immunoglobulin heavy chain genes
   1136..1154    +  promoter       T7 promoter: promoter for bacteriophage T7 RNA polymerase
   1170..2060    +  CDS            HaloTag®: modified bacterial dehalogenase that forms covalent bonds with chloroalkane derivatives
   2073..2093    +  CDS            TEV site: tobacco etch virus (TEV) protease recognition and cleavage site
   2109..3419    +  CDS            VPS4A: VPS4A_HUMAN - Also known as VPS4 From Homo sapiens (Human).
   3428..3483    +  misc_feature   MCS: pUC18/19 multiple cloning site
   3532..3653    -  polyA_signal   SV40 poly(A) signal: SV40 polyadenylation signal
   3676..3744    -  CDS            large T antigen (fragment): large T antigen from SV40 (simian virus 40)
   3768..3801    +  protein_bind   loxP: Cre-mediated recombination occurs in the 8-bp core sequence (GCATACAT). Cre recombinase
   3811..3858    +  promoter       EM7 promoter: synthetic bacterial promoter&nbsp
   3890..4681    +  CDS            neo: KKA2_KLEPN - Also known as kan, nptII. Experimental evidence at protein level: Swiss-Prot protein existence level 1. Resistance to kanamycin, neomycin, paromomycin, ribostamycin, butirosin and gentamicin B. From Klebsiella pneumoniae.
   4842..5430    -  rep_origin     ori: high-copy-number ColE1/pMB1/pBR322/pUC origin of replication
   5556..5604    -  polyA_signal   poly(A) signal: synthetic polyadenylation signal
   5628..6026    -  CDS            BSD: blasticidin S deaminase; Aspergillus terreus BSD; confers resistance to blasticidin
   6057..6414    -  promoter       SV40 promoter: SV40 enhancer and early promoter
>Addgene plasmid #236978 | HaloTag-hVPS4A Vector | addgene full sequence | sequence record 473357 | Addgene NGS Result
CGGCAGTGAAAAAAATGCTTTATTTGTGAAATTTGTGATGCTATTGCTTTATTTGTAACCATTATAAGCT
GCAATAAACAAGTTAACAACAACAATTGCATTCATTTTATGTTTCAGGTTCAGGGGGAGGTGTGGGAGGT
TTTTTAAAGCAAGTAAAACCTCTACAAATGTGGTATGGCTGATTATGATCCGCGGCCGCAATACGTCGAC
GTTATCAGCTGACTTCGTACGAGAGCCTAGGATTATGGCGCGCCACTAGTTATTAATAGTAATCAATTAC
GGGGTCATTAGTTCATAGCCCATATATGGAGTTCCGCGTTACATAACTTACGGTAAATGGCCCGCCTGGC
TGACCGCCCAACGACCCCCGCCCATTGACGTCAATAATGACGTATGTTCCCATAGTAACGCCAATAGGGA
CTTTCCATTGACGTCAATGGGTGGAGTATTTACGGTAAACTGCCCACTTGGCAGTACATCAAGTGTATCA
TATGCCAAGTCCGCCCCCTATTGACGTCAATGACGGTAAATGGCCCGCCTGGCATTATGCCCAGTACATG
ACCTTACGGGACTTTCCTACTTGGCAGTACATCTACGTATTAGTCATCGCTATTACCATGGTGATGCGGT
TTTGGCAGTACACCAATGGGCGTGGATAGCGGTTTGACTCACGGGGATTTCCAAGTCTCCACCCCATTGA
CGTCAATGGGAGTTTGTTTTGGCACCAAAATCAACGGGACTTTCCAAAATGTCGTAATAACCCCGCCCCG
TTGACGCAAATGGGCGGTAGGCGTGTACGGTGGGAGGTCTATATAAGCAGAGCTGGTTTAGTGAACCGTC
AGATCACTAGAAGCTTTATTGCGGTAGTTTATCACAGTTAAATTGCTAACGCAGTCAGTGCTTCTGACAC
AACAGTCTCGAACTTAAGCTGCAGAAGTTGGTCGTGAGGCACTGGGCAGGTAAGTATCAAGGTTACAAGA
CAGGTTTAAGGAGACCAATAGAAACTGGGCTTGTCGAGACAGAGAAGACTCTTGCGTTTCTGATAGGCAC
CTATTGGTCTTACTGACATCCACTTTGCCTTTCTCTCCACAGGTGTCCACTCCCAGTTCAATTACAGCTC
TTAAGGCTAGAGTATTAATACGACTCACTATAGGGCTAGCAAAGCCACCATGGCAGAAATCGGTACTGGC
TTTCCATTCGACCCCCATTATGTGGAAGTCCTGGGCGAGCGCATGCACTACGTCGATGTTGGTCCGCGCG
ATGGCACCCCTGTGCTGTTCCTGCACGGTAACCCGACCTCCTCCTACGTGTGGCGCAACATCATCCCGCA
TGTTGCACCGACCCATCGCTGCATTGCTCCAGACCTGATCGGTATGGGCAAATCCGACAAACCAGACCTG
GGTTATTTCTTCGACGACCACGTCCGCTTCATGGATGCCTTCATCGAAGCCCTGGGTCTGGAAGAGGTCG
TCCTGGTCATTCACGACTGGGGCTCCGCTCTGGGTTTCCACTGGGCCAAGCGCAATCCAGAGCGCGTCAA
AGGTATTGCATTTATGGAGTTCATCCGCCCTATCCCGACCTGGGACGAATGGCCAGAATTTGCCCGCGAG
ACCTTCCAGGCCTTCCGCACCACCGACGTCGGCCGCAAGCTGATCATCGATCAGAACGTTTTTATCGAGG
GTACGCTGCCGATGGGTGTCGTCCGCCCGCTGACTGAAGTCGAGATGGACCATTACCGCGAGCCGTTCCT
GAATCCTGTTGACCGCGAGCCACTGTGGCGCTTCCCAAACGAGCTGCCAATCGCCGGTGAGCCAGCGAAC
ATCGTCGCGCTGGTCGAAGAATACATGGACTGGCTGCACCAGTCCCCTGTCCCGAAGCTGCTGTTCTGGG
GCACCCCAGGCGTTCTGATCCCACCGGCCGAAGCCGCTCGCCTGGCCAAAAGCCTGCCTAACTGCAAGGC
TGTGGACATCGGCCCGGGTCTGAATCTGCTGCAAGAAGACAACCCGGACCTGATCGGCAGCGAGATCGCG
CGCTGGCTGTCGACGCTCGAGATTTCCGGCGAGCCAACCACTGAGGATCTGTACTTTCAGAGCGATAACG
CGATCGCCATGACAACGTCAACCCTCCAGAAAGCCATTGATCTGGTGACGAAAGCCACAGAGGAGGACAA
AGCCAAGAACTACGAGGAGGCGCTGCGGCTGTACCAGCATGCGGTGGAGTACTTCCTCCACGCTATCAAG
TATGAGGCCCACAGCGACAAGGCCAAGGAGAGCATTCGAGCCAAGTGCGTGCAGTACCTAGACCGGGCCG
AGAAGCTGAAGGATTATTTACGAAGCAAAGAGAAACACGGCAAGAAGCCAGTCAAAGAGAACCAGAGTGA
GGGCAAGGGCAGTGACAGTGACAGTGAAGGGGATAATCCGGAGAAAAAGAAACTGCAAGAACAGCTGATG
GGTGCCGTCGTGATGGAGAAGCCCAACATACGGTGGAACGACGTGGCCGGGCTGGAGGGGGCCAAGGAGG
CCCTCAAAGAAGCTGTCATTTTGCCAATCAAATTCCCACACTTGTTCACAGGCAAGCGCACCCCCTGGCG
GGGGATTCTGCTGTTCGGACCCCCTGGCACAGGGAAATCCTACCTGGCCAAAGCCGTGGCAACAGAGGCC
AACAACTCCACCTTCTTCTCTGTGTCCTCCTCAGATCTGATGTCCAAGTGGCTGGGGGAGAGTGAAAAGC
TGGTCAAGAACCTGTTTGAGCTGGCCAGGCAGCACAAGCCCTCCATCATCTTCATCGATGAGGTGGATTC
CCTCTGCGGGTCCCGAAATGAAAATGAGAGTGAGGCCGCCCGGAGGATCAAAACGGAGTTCTTGGTCCAG
ATGCAGGGGGTGGGGAATAACAATGATGGGACTCTGGTTCTTGGAGCCACAAACATCCCATGGGTGTTGG
ATTCGGCCATCAGGAGGAGGTTTGAAAAACGAATTTATATCCCCTTGCCGGAGGAAGCTGCCCGCGCCCA
GATGTTCCGGTTGCATCTCGGGAGCACTCCCCACAACCTCACGGATGCAAACATCCACGAGCTGGCCCGG
AAGACGGAAGGCTACTCGGGCGCGGACATCAGCATCATCGTGCGGGACTCTCTCATGCAGCCCGTGAGGA
AGGTGCAGTCGGCCACACACTTCAAAAAGGTCTGTGGCCCCTCTCGCACCAACCCCAGCATGATGATTGA
TGACCTCCTGACTCCATGCTCACCAGGGGACCCAGGAGCCATGGAGATGACTTGGATGGATGTCCCTGGG
GACAAACTCTTAGAGCCTGTGGTTTGCATGTCGGACATGCTGCGGTCTCTGGCCACCACCCGGCCCACGG
TGAATGCAGACGACCTCCTGAAAGTGAAGAAATTCTCAGAGGACTTTGGGCAAGAGAGTGTTTAAACGAA
TTCGGGCTCGGTACCCGGGGATCCTCTAGAGTCGACCTGCAGGCATGCAAGCTGATTTGGCTGCTGCCAC
CGCTGAGCAAGGCCGCTTCGAGCAGACATGATAAGATACATTGATGAGTTTGGACAAACCACAACTAGAA
TGCAGTGAAAAAAATGCTTTATTTGTGAAATTTGTGATGCTATTGCTTTATTTGTAACCATTATAAGCTG
CAATAAACAAGTTAACAACAACAATTGCATTCATTTTATGTTTCAGGTTCAGGGGGAGATGTGGGAGGTT
TTTTTAAGCAAGTAAAACCTCTACAAATGTGGTAAAATCTTAATTAAGAATTCTAATATAACTTCGTATA
GCATACATTATACGAAGTTATGGATCCACTGTTGACAATTAATCATCGGCATAGTATATCGGCATAGTAT
AATACGACAAGGTGAGGAACTAAACCCAGGAGGCAGATCATGATTGAACAAGATGGATTGCACGCAGGTT
CTCCGGCCGCTTGGGTGGAGAGGCTATTCGGCTATGACTGGGCACAACAGACAATCGGCTGCTCTGATGC
CGCCGTGTTCCGGCTGTCAGCGCAGGGGCGCCCGGTTCTTTTTGTCAAGACCGACCTGTCCGGTGCCCTG
AATGAACTGCAGGACGAGGCAGCGCGGCTATCGTGGCTGGCCACGACGGGCGTTCCTTGCGCAGCTGTGC
TCGACGTTGTCACTGAAGCGGGAAGGGACTGGCTGCTATTGGGCGAAGTGCCGGGGCAGGATCTCCTGTC
ATCTCACCTTGCTCCTGCCGAGAAAGTATCCATCATGGCTGATGCAATGCGGCGGCTGCATACGCTTGAT
CCGGCTACCTGCCCATTCGACCACCAAGCGAAACATCGCATCGAGCGAGCACGTACTCGGATGGAAGCCG
GTCTTGTCGATCAGGATGATCTGGACGAAGAGCATCAGGGGCTCGCGCCAGCCGAACTGTTCGCCAGGCT
CAAGGCGCGCATGCCCGACGGCGAGGATCTCGTCGTGACCCATGGCGATGCCTGCTTGCCGAATATCATG
GTGGAAAATGGCCGCTTTTCTGGATTCATCGACTGTGGCCGGCTGGGTGTGGCGGACCGCTATCAGGACA
TAGCGTTGGCTACCCGTGATATTGCTGAAGAGCTTGGCGGCGAATGGGCTGACCGCTTCCTCGTGCTTTA
CGGTATCGCCGCTCCCGATTCGCAGCGCATCGCCTTCTATCGCCTTCTTGACGAGTTCTTCTGATTCGAA
ATGACCGACCAAGCGACGCCCAACCGGTATCAGCTCACTCAAAGGCGGTAATACGGTTATCCACAGAATC
AGGGGATAACGCAGGAAAGAACATGTGAGCAAAAGGCCAGCAAAAGGCCAGGAACCGTAAAAAGGCCGCG
TTGCTGGCGTTTTTCCATAGGCTCCGCCCCCCTGACGAGCATCACAAAAATCGACGCTCAAGTCAGAGGT
GGCGAAACCCGACAGGACTATAAAGATACCAGGCGTTTCCCCCTGGAAGCTCCCTCGTGCGCTCTCCTGT
TCCGACCCTGCCGCTTACCGGATACCTGTCCGCCTTTCTCCCTTCGGGAAGCGTGGCGCTTTCTCATAGC
TCACGCTGTAGGTATCTCAGTTCGGTGTAGGTCGTTCGCTCCAAGCTGGGCTGTGTGCACGAACCCCCCG
TTCAGCCCGACCGCTGCGCCTTATCCGGTAACTATCGTCTTGAGTCCAACCCGGTAAGACACGACTTATC
GCCACTGGCAGCAGCCACTGGTAACAGGATTAGCAGAGCGAGGTATGTAGGCGGTGCTACAGAGTTCTTG
AAGTGGTGGCCTAACTACGGCTACACTAGAAGGACAGTATTTGGTATCTGCGCTCTGCTGAAGCCAGTTA
CCTTCGGAAAAAGAGTTGGTAGCTCTTGATCCGGCAAACAAACCACCGCTGGTAGCGGTGGTTTTTTTGT
TTGCAAGCAGCAGATTACGCGCAGAAAAAAAGGATTTCAAGAAGATCCTTTGATCTTTTCTACGGGGTCT
GACGCTCAGTGGAACGAAAACTCACGTTAAGGGATTTTGGTCATGAGATTATCAAAAAGGATCTTCACCT
AGATCCTTTTATAGTCCGGAATCGTCACACAAAAAACCAACACACAGATGTAATGAAAATAAAGATATTT
TATTGCGGCCATCGTGATGGCTAGAGTTTAGCCCTCCCACACATAACCAGAGGGCAGCAATTCACGAATC
CCAACTGCCGTCGGCTGTCCATCACTGTCCTTCACTATGGCTTTGATCCCAGGATGCAGATCGAGAAGCA
CCTGTCGGCACCGTCCGCAGGGGCTCAAGATGCCCCTGTTCTCATTTCCGATCGCGACGATACAAGTCAG
GTTGCCAGCTGCCGCAGCAGCAGCAGTGCCCAGCACCACGAGTTCTGCACAAGGTCCCCCAGTAAAATGA
TATACATTGACACCAGTGAAGATGCGGCCGTCGCTAGAGAGAGCTGCGCTGGCGACGCTGTAGTCTTCAG
AGATGGGGATGCTGTTGATTGTAGCCGTTGCTCTTTCAATGAGGGTGGATTCTTCTTGAGACAAAGGCTT
GGCCATGGTGGCGCTAGTGTCAGAAGAATCGAGCTTTTTGCAAAAGCCTAGGCCTCCAAAAAAGCCTCCT
CACTACTTCTGGAATAGCTCAGAGGCCGAGGCGGCCTCGGCCTCTGCATAAATAAAAAAAATTAGTCAGC
CATGGGGCGGAGAATGGGCGGAACTGGGCGGAGTTAGGGGCGGGATGGGCGGAGTTAGGGGCGGGACTAT
GGTTGCTGACTAATTGAGATGCATGCTTTGCATACTTCTGCCTGCTGGGGAGCCTGGGGACTTTCCACAC
CTGGTTGCTGACTAATTGAGATGCATGCTTTGCATACTTCTGCCTGCTGGGGAGCCTGGGGACTTTCCAC
ACCCTAACTGACACACATTCCACAGCTGGTTCTTTCCGCCTCAGAAGGTACCTAACCAAGTTCCTCTTTC
AGAGGTTATTTCAGGCCATGGTGCTGCGCAAGACGCGTTAATTAAGACGT
